>Addgene plasmid #39528 | pEXV3-Myc-H-RAS_V12 | depositor partial sequence | sequence record 49845 | H-RAS V12 insert
GAATTCCCGATCTATGACCGAATACAAGCTTGTTGTTGTTGGCGCCGTCGGTGTGGGCAAGAGTGCGCTG
ACCATCCAGCTGATCCAGAACCATTTTGTGGACGAATACGACCCCACTATAGAGGATTCCTACCGGAAGC
AGGTGGTCATTGATGGGGAGACGTGCCTGTTGGACATCCTGGATACCGCCGGCCAGGAGGAGTACAGCGC
CATGCGGGACCAGTACATGCGCACCGGGGAGGGCTTCCTGTGTGTGTTTGCCATCAACAACACCAAGTCT
TTTGAGGACATCCACCAGTACAGGGAGCAGATCAAACGGGTGAAGGACTCGGATGACGTGCCCATGGTGC
TGGTGGGGAACAAGTGTGACCTGGCTGCACGCACTGTGGAATCTCGGCAGGCTCAGGACCTCGCCCGAAG
CTACGGCATCCCCTACATCGAGACCTCGGCCAAGACCCGGCAGGGAGTGGAGGATGCCTTCTACACGTTG
GTGCGTGAGATCCGGCAGCACAAGCTGCGGAAGCTGAACCCTCCTGATGAGAGTGGCCCCGGCTGCATGA
GCTGCAAGTGTGTGCTCTCCTGACGCAGCACAAGCTCAGGACATGGAGGTGCCGGATGCAGGAAGGAGGT
GCAGACGGAAGGAGGAGGAAGGAAGGACGGAAGCAAGGAAGAAGGAAGGGCTGCTGGAGCCCAGTCACCC
CGGGACCGTGGGCCGAGGTGACTGCAGACCCTCCCAGGGAGGCTGTGCACAGACTGTCTTGACATCCCAA
ATGCCACCGGAACCCCAGCCCTTAGCTCCCCTCCCAGGCCTCTGTGGGCCCTTGTCGGGCACAGATGGGA
TCACAGTAAATTATTGGATGGTCTTGAAAAAAAAAAAAAAAGGTCGAGATCGGGAATTC
