>Addgene plasmid #39528 | pEXV3-Myc-H-RAS_V12 | addgene partial sequence | sequence record 55037 | hras-r 5'-acgtcatccgagtccttcac-3'
TACTGGTGGATGTCCTCAAAAGACTTGGTGTTGTTGATGGCAAACACACACAGGAAGCCCTCCCCGGTGC
GCATGTACTGGTCCCGCATGGCGCTGTACTCCTCCTGGCCGGCGGTATCCAGGATGTCCAACAGGCACGT
CTCCCCATCAATGACCACCTGCTTCCGGTAGGAATCCTCTATAGTGGGGTCGTATTCGTCCACAAAATGG
TTCTGGATCAGCTGGATGGTCAGCGCACTCTTGCCCACACCGACGGCGCCAACAACAACAAGCTTATATT
CCGTTGGTGGAGCGTAATCTGGAACATCGTATGGGTACATCGCTCCGAATTCCGCAGCTTTTAGAGCAGA
AGTAACACTTCCGTACAGGCCTAGAAGTAAAGGCAACATCCACTGAGGAGCAGTTCTTTGATTTGCACCA
CCACCGGATCCGGGACCTGAAATAAAAGACAAAAAGACTAAACTTACCAGTTAACTTTCTGGTTTTTCAG
TTCCTCGAGGAGCTTTTTGCAAAAGCCTAGGCCTCCAAAAAAGCCTCCTCACTACTTCTGGAATAGCTCA
GAGGCCGAGGCGGCCTCGGCCTCTGCATAAATAAAAAAAATTAGTCAGCCATGGGGCGGAGAATGGGCGG
AACTGGGCGGAGTTAGGGGCGGGATGGGCGGAGTTAGGGGCGGGACTATGGTTGCTGACTAATTGAGATG
CATGCTTTGCATACTTCTGCCTGCTGGGGAGCCTGGGGACTTTCCACACCTGGTTGCTGACTAATTGAGA
TGCATGCTTTGCATACTTCTGCCTGCTGGGGAGCCTGGGGACTTTCCACACCCTAACTGACACACATTCC
ACAGCCAAGCTTATCGATGATAAGCTGTCAAACATGAGAATTGGTCGACCAATTCTTGAAGACGAAAGGG
CCTCGTGATACGCCTATTTTTATAGGTTAATGTCATGATAATAATGTTTCTTAGACGTCAGTG
