>Addgene plasmid #39528 | pEXV3-Myc-H-RAS_V12 | addgene partial sequence | sequence record 55488 | SV40pro_F_primer
TTCAGAAGTAGTGAGGAGGCTTTTTTGGAGGCCTAGGCTTTTGCAAAAAGCTCCTCGAGGAACTGAAAAA
CCAGAAAGTTAACTGGTAAGTTTAGTCTTTTTGTCTTTTATTTCAGGTCCCGGATCCGGTGGTGGTGCAA
ATCAAAGAACTGCTCCTCAGTGGATGTTGCCTTTACTTCTAGGCCTGTACGGAAGTGTTACTTCTGCTCT
AAAAGCTGCGGAATTCGGAGCGATGTACCCATACGATGTTCCAGATTACGCTCCACCAACGGAATATAAG
CTTGTTGTTGTTGGCGCCGTCGGTGTGGGCAAGAGTGCGCTGACCATCCAGCTGATCCAGAACCATTTTG
TGGACGAATACGACCCCACTATAGAGGATTCCTACCGGAAGCAGGTGGTCATTGATGGGGAGACGTGCCT
GTTGGACATCCTGGATACCGCCGGCCAGGAGGAGTACAGCGCCATGCGGGACCAGTACATGCGCACCGGG
GAGGGCTTCCTGTGTGTGTTTGCCATCAACAACACCAAGTCTTTTGAGGACATCCACCAGTACAGGGAGC
AGATCAAACGGGTGAAGGACTCGGATGACGTGCCCATGGTGCTGGTGGGGAACAAGTGTGACCTGGCTGC
ACGCACTGTGGAATCTCGGCAGGCTCAGGACCTCGCCCGAAGCTACGGCATCCCCTACATCGAGACCTCG
GCCAAGACCCGGCAGGGAGTGGAGGATGCCTTCTACACGTTGGTGCGTGAGATCCGGCAGCACAAGCTGC
GGAAGCTGAACCCTCCTGATGAGAGTGGCCCCGGCTGCATGAGCTGCAAGTGTGTGCTCTCCTGACGCGA
ATTCCGATCCAGACATGATAAGATACATTGATGAGTTTGGACAAACCACAACTAGAATGCAGTGAAAAAA
TGCTTTATTTGTGAAATTTGTGATGCTATTGCTTTATTTGTAACCATTATAAGCTGCAATAAACAAGTTA
ACAACAACATTG
