[The description below was written by a language model from this plasmid's Addgene catalogue record.]
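Description:
pEXV3-Myc-H-RAS_V12 is a eukaryotic expression plasmid built on the pcEXV-3 backbone (about 3 kb without the insert) that carries human HRAS with the V12 mutation. It is propagated in E. coli under ampicillin selection. The record lists the copy number as unknown and does not name the origin of replication. It also gives no promoter, polyadenylation signal or eukaryotic selection marker, and no feature table is available, so the regulatory elements driving expression in eukaryotic cells cannot be stated from the information provided.

The insert encodes HRAS with the G12V substitution (valine in place of glycine at codon 12). This is the classic oncogenic RAS mutation: it impairs GTP hydrolysis and leaves the small GTPase locked in its active, GTP-bound state, so it signals constitutively to downstream effectors. A Myc epitope tag is fused to the N terminus of the protein, which allows the exogenous RAS to be detected or immunoprecipitated with anti-Myc antibodies and distinguished from endogenous RAS. The cassette was cloned by restriction digestion as an EcoRI fragment, with EcoRI sites retained at both the 5′ and 3′ ends. The insert can therefore be excised with that single enzyme, although cloning into one site is not inherently directional.

The record does not state a specific purpose. A tagged, constitutively active HRAS expression construct of this kind is generally used to express activated RAS in eukaryotic cells for studies of RAS signalling, effector activation and oncogenic transformation.
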