Addgene plasmid #39528: pEXV3-Myc-H-RAS_V12
Depositing lab: Julian Downward. Depositing organization: Cancer Research UK.
Backbone
  Vector backbone: pcEXV-3
  Backbone manufacturer: J Exp Med (1986) 164:1478
  Backbone size w/o insert (bp): 3000
  Vector type: Eukaryotic
Growth in bacteria
  Bacterial resistance: Ampicillin, 100 μg/mL
  Growth temperature: 37°C
  Growth strain: DH5alpha
  Copy number: Unknown
Gene/Insert
  Gene/Insert name: HRAS V12
  Species: H. sapiens (human)
  Mutation: V12 = G12V
  Entrez Gene: HRAS (a.k.a. C-BAS/HAS, C-H-RAS, C-HA-RAS1, CTLO, H-RASIDX, HAMSV, HRAS1, RASH1, p21ras)
  Tag / fusion protein: Myc (N terminal on insert)
  Cloning method: Restriction Enzyme; 5′ cloning site EcoRI (not destroyed); 3′ cloning site EcoRI (not destroyed)
  Sequencing primers: 5′ NA; 3′ Hras-R
Terms and licenses: Academic/Nonprofit Terms; Industry Terms: Not Available to Industry
How to cite: pEXV3-Myc-H-RAS_V12 was a gift from Julian Downward (Addgene plasmid # 39528 ; http://n2t.net/addgene:39528 ; RRID:Addgene_39528)
